Addgene plasmid #159600: DD-DamV133A-IRES2-mCherry
Purpose: Shield-1 inducible transient mammalian expression of Dam alone for DamID controls, containing the V133A mutant of Dam.
Depositing lab: Aaron Streets. Depositing organization: University of California, Berkeley. Publication: muDamID: A Microfluidic Approach for Joint Imaging and Sequencing of Protein-DNA Interactions in Single Cells. Altemose N, Maslan A, Rios-Martinez C, Lai A, White JA, Streets A. Cell Syst. 2020 Oct 21;11(4):354-366.e9. doi: 10.1016/j.cels.2020.08.015. Epub 2020 Sep 23. PubMed 33099405.
Backbone
  Vector backbone: pCMV
  Backbone size w/o insert (bp): 3800
  Total vector size (bp): 6415
  Vector type: Mammalian Expression
Growth in bacteria
  Bacterial resistance: Kanamycin, 50 μg/mL
  Growth temperature: 37°C
  Growth strain: DH5alpha
  Copy number: High Copy
Gene/Insert
  Gene/Insert name: DD-DamV133A-IRES2-mCherry
  Species: Synthetic
  Insert size (bp): 2600
  Mutation: Dam V133A mutation
  Promoter: CMV
  Cloning method: Gibson Cloning
  Sequencing primers: 5′ CMV-F (CGCAAATGGGCGGTAGGCGTG); 3′ IRES-R (CCTCACATTGCCAAAAGACG)
Resource information
  A portion of this plasmid was derived from a plasmid made by: modified from a gift from Bas van Steensel
Terms and licenses: Academic/Nonprofit Terms; Industry Terms: Not Available to Industry
Depositor comments: dam-/dcm- strain should be used for downstream applications
How to cite: DD-DamV133A-IRES2-mCherry was a gift from Aaron Streets (Addgene plasmid # 159600 ; http://n2t.net/addgene:159600 ; RRID:Addgene_159600)
