[The description below was written by a language model from this plasmid's Addgene catalogue record and pLannotate feature annotations shown in this document.]
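Description:
DD-DamV133A-IRES2-mCherry is a 6.4 kb mammalian expression plasmid built on a pCMV backbone for transient, ligand-controlled expression of untethered E. coli Dam methyltransferase. It is propagated in bacteria through a high-copy ColE1/pUC-type origin and selected with kanamycin. The NeoR/KanR gene sits behind tandem bacterial (AmpR) and SV40 early promoters and ends in an HSV TK polyadenylation signal, so the same marker could also confer G418 resistance in mammalian cells. An f1 origin is also present. Short ble and bGH poly(A) annotations are only fragments.

The payload is a single bicistronic transcript driven by the CMV enhancer and immediate early promoter and terminated by an SV40 poly(A) signal. The first cistron encodes the FKBP12 L106P destabilization domain (DD) joined through a short polylinker remnant to Dam carrying the V133A mutation, followed by a V5 epitope tag that spans the numbering origin of the circular sequence. The DD directs the fusion to rapid degradation unless the small molecule Shield-1 is added, which makes Dam protein levels, and therefore GATC adenine methylation, inducible. Downstream, an EMCV IRES2 drives independent translation of mCherry, giving a red fluorescent marker of transfected cells that is not subject to DD-mediated degradation.

Because Dam is not fused to any chromatin-binding protein, the construct serves as the Dam-only control in DamID experiments, reporting background methylation and accessibility for comparison with Dam fusions. It was deposited in connection with a microfluidic approach that combines imaging and sequencing of protein-DNA interactions in single cells. The depositor notes that a dam-/dcm- bacterial strain should be used for downstream applications.
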