Features (pLannotate 1.2.2; 18 found; start..end, strand, type, name):
     49..76      +  misc_feature   MCS (fragment): multiple cloning site
     78..664     +  misc_feature   IRES2: internal ribosome entry site (IRES) of the encephalomyocarditis virus (EMCV)
    665..1372    +  CDS            mCherry: mCherry is a basic (constitutively fluorescent) red fluorescent protein published in 2004, derived from Discosoma sp.. It is reported to be a very rapidly-maturing monomer with low acid sensitivity.
   1393..1514    +  polyA_signal   SV40 poly(A) signal: SV40 polyadenylation signal
   1548..1976    -  rep_origin     f1 ori (sequence partly withheld): f1 bacteriophage origin of replication; arrow indicates direction of (+) strand synthesis
   2003..2107    +  promoter       AmpR promoter: bla
   2109..2466    +  promoter       SV40 promoter: SV40 enhancer and early promoter
   2501..3295    +  CDS            NeoR/KanR: aminoglycoside phosphotransferase from Tn5; aph(3')-II (or nptII); confers resistance to neomycin, kanamycin, and G418 (Geneticin®)
   3316..3468    +  CDS            ble (fragment): BLE_KLEPN - Experimental evidence at protein level: Swiss-Prot protein existence level 1. Binding protein with a strong affinity to the bleomycin family of antibiotics. Binds to CL990; an antimitotic-antibiotic compound. From Klebsiella pneumoniae.
   3527..3574    +  polyA_signal   HSV TK poly(A) signal: herpes simplex virus thymidine kinase polyadenylation signal (Cole and Stacy, 1985)
   3665..3681    -  polyA_signal   bGH poly(A) signal (fragment): bovine growth hormone polyadenylation signal
   3903..4491    +  rep_origin     ori: high-copy-number ColE1/pMB1/pBR322/pUC origin of replication
   4666..4969    +  enhancer       CMV enhancer: human cytomegalovirus immediate early enhancer
   4970..5173    +  promoter       CMV promoter: human cytomegalovirus (CMV) immediate early promoter
   5202..5525    +  CDS            DD: destabilization domain that can be stabilized by Shield1 in the ProteoTuner™ system L106P mutant of FKBP12
   5526..5549    +  misc_feature   MCS (fragment): multiple cloning site
   5571..6404    +  CDS            dam: DMA_ECOLI - Experimental evidence at protein level: Swiss-Prot protein existence level 1. Methylates DNA within the sequence GATC and protects the DNA from cleavage by the restriction endonuclease MboI. Although it shares sequence specificity with a number of type II restriction endonucleases and methylases, it is thought to act in postreplication mismatch repair rather than as a part of a restriction modification system. May also play a role in DNA replication. From Escherichia coli (strain K12).
   6411..37      +  CDS            V5 tag (across the origin): epitope tag from simian virus 5
>Addgene plasmid #159600 | DD-DamV133A-IRES2-mCherry | addgene full sequence | sequence record 311948 | Addgene NGS Result
GCCTATCCCTAACCCTCTCCTCGGTCTCGATTCTACGATCGGGTAATGAGTCGACGGTACCGCGGGCCCG
GGATCCGCCCCTCTCCCTCCCCCCCCCCTAACGTTACTGGCCGAAGCCGCTTGGAATAAGGCCGGTGTGC
GTTTGTCTATATGTTATTTTCCACCATATTGCCGTCTTTTGGCAATGTGAGGGCCCGGAAACCTGGCCCT
GTCTTCTTGACGAGCATTCCTAGGGGTCTTTCCCCTCTCGCCAAAGGAATGCAAGGTCTGTTGAATGTCG
TGAAGGAAGCAGTTCCTCTGGAAGCTTCTTGAAGACAAACAACGTCTGTAGCGACCCTTTGCAGGCAGCG
GAACCCCCCACCTGGCGACAGGTGCCTCTGCGGCCAAAAGCCACGTGTATAAGATACACCTGCAAAGGCG
GCACAACCCCAGTGCCACGTTGTGAGTTGGATAGTTGTGGAAAGAGTCAAATGGCTCTCCTCAAGCGTAT
TCAACAAGGGGCTGAAGGATGCCCAGAAGGTACCCCATTGTATGGGATCTGATCTGGGGCCTCGGTACAC
ATGCTTTACATGTGTTTAGTCGAGGTTAAAAAAACGTCTAGGCCCCCCGAACCACGGGGACGTGGTTTTC
CTTTGAAAAACACGATGATAATATGGCCACAACCATGGTGAGCAAGGGCGAGGAGGATAACATGGCCATC
ATCAAGGAGTTCATGCGCTTCAAGGTGCACATGGAGGGCTCCGTGAACGGCCACGAGTTCGAGATCGAGG
GCGAGGGCGAGGGCCGCCCCTACGAGGGCACCCAGACCGCCAAGCTGAAGGTGACCAAGGGTGGCCCCCT
GCCCTTCGCCTGGGACATCCTGTCCCCTCAGTTCATGTACGGCTCCAAGGCCTACGTGAAGCACCCCGCC
GACATCCCCGACTACTTGAAGCTGTCCTTCCCCGAGGGCTTCAAGTGGGAGCGCGTGATGAACTTCGAGG
ACGGCGGCGTGGTGACCGTGACCCAGGACTCCTCCCTGCAGGACGGCGAGTTCATCTACAAGGTGAAGCT
GCGCGGCACCAACTTCCCCTCCGACGGCCCCGTAATGCAGAAGAAGACCATGGGCTGGGAGGCCTCCTCC
GAGCGGATGTACCCCGAGGACGGCGCCCTGAAGGGCGAGATCAAGCAGAGGCTGAAGCTGAAGGACGGCG
GCCACTACGACGCTGAGGTCAAGACCACCTACAAGGCCAAGAAGCCCGTGCAGCTGCCCGGCGCCTACAA
CGTCAACATCAAGTTGGACATCACCTCCCACAACGAGGACTACACCATCGTGGAACAGTACGAACGCGCC
GAGGGCCGCCACTCCACCGGCGGCATGGACGAGCTGTACAAGTAATGACAATTGTTGTTGTTAACTTGTT
TATTGCAGCTTATAATGGTTACAAATAAAGCAATAGCATCACAAATTTCACAAATAAAGCATTTTTTTCA
CTGCATTCTAGTTGTGGTTTGTCCAAACTCATCAATGTATCTTAAGGCGTAAATTGTAAGCGTTAATATT
TTGTTAAAATTCGCGTTAAATTTTTGTTAAATCAGCTCATTTTTTAACCAATAGGCCGAAATCGGCAAAA
TCCCTTATAAATCAAAAGAATAGACCGAGATAGGGT
[37 nt withheld, positions 1647-1683]
AAAGAACGTGGACTCCAACGTCAAAGG
[49 nt withheld, positions 1711-1759]
T
[91 nt withheld, positions 1761-1851]
G
[124 nt withheld, positions 1853-1976]
CAGGTGGCACTTTTCGGGGAAATGTGCGCGGAACCCCTATTTGTTTATTTTTCTAAATACATTCAAATAT
GTATCCGCTCATGAGACAATAACCCTGATAAATGCTTCAATAATATTGAAAAAGGAAGAGTCCTGAGGCG
GAAAGAACCAGCTGTGGAATGTGTGTCAGTTAGGGTGTGGAAAGTCCCCAGGCTCCCCAGCAGGCAGAAG
TATGCAAAGCATGCATCTCAATTAGTCAGCAACCAGGTGTGGAAAGTCCCCAGGCTCCCCAGCAGGCAGA
AGTATGCAAAGCATGCATCTCAATTAGTCAGCAACCATAGTCCCGCCCCTAACTCCGCCCATCCCGCCCC
TAACTCCGCCCAGTTCCGCCCATTCTCCGCCCCATGGCTGACTAATTTTTTTTATTTATGCAGAGGCCGA
GGCCGCCTCGGCCTCTGAGCTATTCCAGAAGTAGTGAGGAGGCTTTTTTGGAGGCCTAGGCTTTTGCAAA
GATCGATCAAGAGACAGGATGAGGATCGTTTCGCATGATTGAACAAGATGGATTGCACGCAGGTTCTCCG
GCCGCTTGGGTGGAGAGGCTATTCGGCTATGACTGGGCACAACAGACAATCGGCTGCTCTGATGCCGCCG
TGTTCCGGCTGTCAGCGCAGGGGCGCCCGGTTCTTTTTGTCAAGACCGACCTGTCCGGTGCCCTGAATGA
ACTGCAAGACGAGGCAGCGCGGCTATCGTGGCTGGCCACGACGGGCGTTCCTTGCGCAGCTGTGCTCGAC
GTTGTCACTGAAGCGGGAAGGGACTGGCTGCTATTGGGCGAAGTGCCGGGGCAGGATCTCCTGTCATCTC
ACCTTGCTCCTGCCGAGAAAGTATCCATCATGGCTGATGCAATGCGGCGGCTGCATACGCTTGATCCGGC
TACCTGCCCATTCGACCACCAAGCGAAACATCGCATCGAGCGAGCACGTACTCGGATGGAAGCCGGTCTT
GTCGATCAGGATGATCTGGACGAAGAGCATCAGGGGCTCGCGCCAGCCGAACTGTTCGCCAGGCTCAAGG
CGAGCATGCCCGACGGCGAGGATCTCGTCGTGACCCATGGCGATGCCTGCTTGCCGAATATCATGGTGGA
AAATGGCCGCTTTTCTGGATTCATCGACTGTGGCCGGCTGGGTGTGGCGGACCGCTATCAGGACATAGCG
TTGGCTACCCGTGATATTGCTGAAGAGCTTGGCGGCGAATGGGCTGACCGCTTCCTCGTGCTTTACGGTA
TCGCCGCTCCCGATTCGCAGCGCATCGCCTTCTATCGCCTTCTTGACGAGTTCTTCTGAGCGGGACTCTG
GGGTTCGAAATGACCGACCAAGCGACGCCCAACCTGCCATCACGAGATTTCGATTCCACCGCCGCCTTCT
ATGAAAGGTTGGGCTTCGGAATCGTTTTCCGGGACGCCGGCTGGATGATCCTCCAGCGCGGGGATCTCAT
GCTGGAGTTCTTCGCCCACCCTAGGGGGAGGCTAACTGAAACACGGAAGGAGACAATACCGGAAGGAACC
CGCGCTATGACGGCAATAAAAAGACAGAATAAAACGCACGGTGTTGGGTCGTTTGTTCATAAACGCGGGG
TTCGGTCCCAGGGCTGGCACTCTGTCGATACCCCACCGAGACCCCATTGGGGCCAATACGCCCGCGTTTC
TTCCTTTTCCCCACCCCACCCCCCAAGTTCGGGTGAAGGCCCAGGGCTCGCAGCCAACGTCGGGGCGGCA
GGCCCTGCCATAGCCTCAGGTTACTCATATATACTTTAGATTGATTTAAAACTTCATTTTTAATTTAAAA
GGATCTAGGTGAAGATCCTTTTTGATAATCTCATGACCAAAATCCCTTAACGTGAGTTTTCGTTCCACTG
AGCGTCAGACCCCGTAGAAAAGATCAAAGGATCTTCTTGAGATCCTTTTTTTCTGCGCGTAATCTGCTGC
TTGCAAACAAAAAAACCACCGCTACCAGCGGTGGTTTGTTTGCCGGATCAAGAGCTACCAACTCTTTTTC
CGAAGGTAACTGGCTTCAGCAGAGCGCAGATACCAAATACTGTTCTTCTAGTGTAGCCGTAGTTAGGCCA
CCACTTCAAGAACTCTGTAGCACCGCCTACATACCTCGCTCTGCTAATCCTGTTACCAGTGGCTGCTGCC
AGTGGCGATAAGTCGTGTCTTACCGGGTTGGACTCAAGACGATAGTTACCGGATAAGGCGCAGCGGTCGG
GCTGAACGGGGGGTTCGTGCACACAGCCCAGCTTGGAGCGAACGACCTACACCGAACTGAGATACCTACA
GCGTGAGCTATGAGAAAGCGCCACGCTTCCCGAAGGGAGAAAGGCGGACAGGTATCCGGTAAGCGGCAGG
GTCGGAACAGGAGAGCGCACGAGGGAGCTTCCAGGGGGAAACGCCTGGTATCTTTATAGTCCTGTCGGGT
TTCGCCACCTCTGACTTGAGCGTCGATTTTTGTGATGCTCGTCAGGGGGGCGGAGCCTATGGAAAAACGC
CAGCAACGCGGCCTTTTTACGGTTCCTGGCCTTTTGCTGGCCTTTTGCTCACATGTTCTTTCCTGCGTTA
TCCCCTGATTCTGTGGATAACCGTATTACCGCCATGCATTAGTTATTAATAGTAATCAATTACGGGGTCA
TTAGTTCATAGCCCATATATGGAGTTCCGCGTTACATAACTTACGGTAAATGGCCCGCCTGGCTGACCGC
CCAACGACCCCCGCCCATTGACGTCAATAATGACGTATGTTCCCATAGTAACGCCAATAGGGACTTTCCA
TTGACGTCAATGGGTGGAGTATTTACGGTAAACTGCCCACTTGGCAGTACATCAAGTGTATCATATGCCA
AGTACGCCCCCTATTGACGTCAATGACGGTAAATGGCCCGCCTGGCATTATGCCCAGTACATGACCTTAT
GGGACTTTCCTACTTGGCAGTACATCTACGTATTAGTCATCGCTATTACCATGGTGATGCGGTTTTGGCA
GTACATCAATGGGCGTGGATAGCGGTTTGACTCACGGGGATTTCCAAGTCTCCACCCCATTGACGTCAAT
GGGAGTTTGTTTTGGCACCAAAATCAACGGGACTTTCCAAAATGTCGTAACAACTCCGCCCCATTGACGC
AAATGGGCGGTAGGCGTGTACGGTGGGAGGTCTATATAAGCAGAGCTGGTTTAGTGAACCGTCAGATCCG
CTAGCATGGGAGTGCAGGTGGAAACCATCTCCCCAGGAGACGGGCGCACCTTCCCCAAGCGCGGCCAGAC
CTGTGTGGTGCACTACACCGGGATGCTTGAAGATGGAAAGAAAGTCGATTCCTCCCGGGACAGAAACAAG
CCCTTTAAGTTTATGCTAGGCAAGCAGGAGGTGATCCGAGGCTGGGAAGAAGGGGTTGCCCAGATGAGTG
TGGGTCAGAGAGCCAAACTGACTATATCTCCAGATTATGCCTATGGTGCCACTGGGCACCCAGGCATCAT
CCCACCACATGCCACTCTCGTCTTCGATGTGGAGCTTCTAAAACCGGAAGCTAGCGCTACCGGACTCAGA
TCTTCACACACAGCTAGCGCCACCATGAAGAAAAATCGCGCTTTTTTGAAGTGGGCAGGGGGCAAGTATC
CCCTGCTTGATGATATTAAACGGCATTTGCCCAAGGGCGAATGTCTGGTTGAGCCTTTTGTAGGTGCCGG
GTCGGTGTTTCTCAACACCGACTTTTCTCGTTATATCCTTGCCGATATCAATAGCGACCTGATCAGTCTC
TATAACATTGTGAAGATGCGTACTGATGAGTACGTACAGGCCGCACGCGAGCTGTTTGTTCCCGAAACAA
ATTGCGCCGAGGTTTACTATCAGTTCCGCGAAGAGTTCAACAAAAGCCAGGATCCGTTCCGTCGGGCGGT
ACTGTTTTTATATTTGAACCGCTACGGTTACAACGGCCTGTGTCGTTACAATCTGCGCGGTGAGTTTAAC
GCGCCGTTCGGCCGCTACAAAAAACCCTATTTCCCGGAAGCAGAGTTGTATCACTTCGCTGAAAAAGCGC
AGAATGCCTTTTTCTATTGTGAGTCTTACGCCGATAGCATGGCGCGCGCAGATGATGCATCCGTCGTCTA
TTGCGATCCGCCTTATGCACCGCTGTCTGCGACCGCCAACTTTACGGCGTATCACACAAACAGTTTTACG
CTTGAACAACAAGCGCATCTGGCGGAGATCGCCGAAGGTCTGGTTGAGCGCCATATTCCAGTGCTGATCT
CCAATCACGATACGATGTTAACGCGTGAGTGGTATCAGCGCGCAAAATTGCATGTCGTCAAAGTTCGACG
CAGTATAAGCAGCAACGGCGGCACACGTAAAAAGGTGGACGAACTGCTGGCTTTGTACAAACCAGGAGTC
GTTTCACCCGCGAAAAAAACCGGTGGTAA
